Addgene plasmid #116088: CMV-TO-scHCVP
Purpose: Expresses an engineered HCV protease
Depositing lab: Michael Elowitz. Depositing organization: California Institute of Technology. Publication: Programmable protein circuits in living cells. Gao XJ, Chong LS, Kim MS, Elowitz MB. Science. 2018 Sep 21;361(6408):1252-1258. doi: 10.1126/science.aat5062. PubMed 30237357.
Backbone
  Vector backbone: CMV-TO-FlpIn
  Vector type: Mammalian Expression
Growth in bacteria
  Bacterial resistance: Ampicillin, 100 μg/mL
  Growth temperature: 37°C
  Growth strain: DH5alpha
  Copy number: High Copy
Gene/Insert
  Gene/Insert name: scHCVP
  Species: Synthetic
  Cloning method: Gibson Cloning
Terms and licenses: Academic/Nonprofit Terms; Industry Terms: Not Available to Industry
How to cite: CMV-TO-scHCVP was a gift from Michael Elowitz (Addgene plasmid # 116088 ; http://n2t.net/addgene:116088 ; RRID:Addgene_116088)
