[The description below was written by a language model from this plasmid's Addgene catalogue record and pLannotate feature annotations shown in this document.]
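Description:
CMV-TO-scHCVP is a mammalian expression plasmid of about 5.8 kb built on the CMV-TO-FlpIn backbone and carrying a synthetic insert, scHCVP, described as an engineered hepatitis C virus protease. It is maintained in E. coli through a high-copy ColE1/pUC-type origin and an ampicillin resistance gene (β-lactamase with its own promoter). A partial f1 origin and remnants of lac regulatory sequence also persist from the parental vector.

Expression is driven by the human CMV immediate-early enhancer and promoter, immediately followed by two short matches to tet operator-containing sequence. These presumably represent the tandem TetO sites implied by "TO" in the name, an arrangement that allows transcription to be held off in cells expressing Tet repressor and induced with tetracycline or doxycycline, while behaving constitutively in cells that lack the repressor. Downstream, the annotated coding region matches a fragment of the HCV genotype 1a polyprotein. The automated annotation's text refers to the viral polymerase, but this is a generic polyprotein entry, and the catalogue identifies the insert as a protease. The record does not spell out the engineering behind the "sc" designation. The transcript ends at a bovine growth hormone polyadenylation signal that spans the sequence origin.

The backbone also carries an FRT site directly upstream of a hygromycin resistance coding sequence with an SV40 poly(A) signal but no complete promoter of its own. This is the layout used for Flp-mediated integration into a host cell line with a genomic FRT landing pad, where recombination supplies the promoter and gives hygromycin-selectable, single-copy stable lines. The plasmid can thus serve for transient or site-specific stable expression of the protease, and the associated work concerns programmable protein circuits in living cells.
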