Features (pLannotate 1.2.2; 22 found; start..end, strand, type, name):
     33..56      +  polyA_signal   bGH poly(A) signal (fragment): bovine growth hormone polyadenylation signal
     60..81      +  promoter       SV40 promoter (fragment): SV40 enhancer and early promoter
    102..335     +  rep_origin     f1 ori (fragment) (sequence partly withheld): f1 bacteriophage origin of replication; arrow indicates direction of (+) strand synthesis
    340..387     +  protein_bind   FRT: FLP-mediated recombination occurs in the 8-bp core sequence TCTAGAAA (Turan and Bode, 2011). FLP recombinase from the Saccharomyces cerevisiae 2μ plasmid
    395..1417    +  CDS            HygR: aminoglycoside phosphotransferase from E. coli; aph(4)-Ia; confers resistance to hygromycin
   1427..1552    +  CDS            ble (fragment): BLE_KLEPN - Experimental evidence at protein level: Swiss-Prot protein existence level 1. Binding protein with a strong affinity to the bleomycin family of antibiotics. Binds to CL990; an antimitotic-antibiotic compound. From Klebsiella pneumoniae.
   1547..1668    +  polyA_signal   SV40 poly(A) signal: SV40 polyadenylation signal
   1741..1757    -  protein_bind   lac operator: The lac repressor binds to the lac operator to inhibit transcription in E. coli. This inhibition can be relieved by adding lactose or isopropyl-β-D-thiogalactopyranoside (IPTG). lac repressor encoded by lacI
   1765..1795    -  promoter       lac promoter: promoter for the E. coli lac operon
   1810..1831    -  protein_bind   CAP binding site: CAP binding activates transcription in the presence of cAMP. E. coli catabolite activator protein
   1844..1936    -  CDS            lacI (fragment): lac repressor; lacI; The lac repressor binds to the lac operator to inhibit transcription in E. coli. This inhibition can be relieved by adding lactose or isopropyl-β-D-thiogalactopyranoside (IPTG).
   2119..2707    -  rep_origin     ori: high-copy-number ColE1/pMB1/pBR322/pUC origin of replication
   2878..3738    -  CDS            AmpR: β-lactamase; bla; confers resistance to ampicillin, carbenicillin, and related antibiotics
   3739..3843    -  promoter       AmpR promoter: bla
   3902..3954    -  misc_feature   bom (fragment): basis of mobility region from pBR322
   4104..4483    +  enhancer       CMV enhancer: human cytomegalovirus immediate early enhancer
   4484..4687    +  promoter       CMV promoter: human cytomegalovirus (CMV) immediate early promoter
   4689..4708    +  promoter       PLtetO-1 promoter (fragment): modified phage lambda PL promoter with tet operator sites (Lutz and Bujard, 1997)
   4710..4729    +  promoter       PLtetO-1 promoter (fragment): modified phage lambda PL promoter with tet operator sites (Lutz and Bujard, 1997)
   4737..4770    +  promoter       TRE3GV promoter (fragment): 3rd-generation Tet-responsive promoter that can be activated by binding of Tet-On® 3G, optimized for retroviral and lentiviral vectors
   4917..5495    +  CDS            POLG_HCV1 (fragment): Experimental evidence at protein level: Swiss-Prot protein existence level 1. [RNA-directed RNA polymerase]: RNA-dependent RNA polymerase that performs primer-template recognition and RNA synthesis during viral replication. From Hepatitis C virus genotype 1a (isolate 1) (HCV).
   5607..17      +  polyA_signal   bGH poly(A) signal (across the origin): bovine growth hormone polyadenylation signal
>Addgene plasmid #116088 | CMV-TO-scHCVP | addgene full sequence | sequence record 224937 | Addgene NGS Result
TGCGGTGGGCTCTATGGAGATCTATCGATGTTCTGGGGATGCGGTGGGCTCTATGGCTTCTGAGGCGGAA
AGAACCAGCTGGGGCTCTAGGGGGTATCCCC
[124 nt withheld, positions 102-225]
C
[91 nt withheld, positions 227-317]
AGGGTGATGGTTCACGTACCTAGAAGTTCCTATTCCGAAGTTCCTATTCTCTAGAAAGTATAGGAACTTC
CTTGGCCAAAAAGCCTGAACTCACCGCGACGTCTGTCGAGAAGTTTCTGATCGAAAAGTTCGACAGCGTC
TCCGACCTGATGCAGCTCTCGGAGGGCGAAGAATCTCGTGCTTTCAGCTTCGATGTAGGAGGGCGTGGAT
ATGTCCTGCGGGTAAATAGCTGCGCCGATGGTTTCTACAAAGATCGTTATGTTTATCGGCACTTTGCATC
GGCCGCGCTCCCGATTCCGGAAGTGCTTGACATTGGGGAATTCAGCGAGAGCCTGACCTATTGCATCTCC
CGCCGTGCACAGGGTGTCACGTTGCAAGACCTGCCTGAAACCGAACTGCCCGCTGTTCTGCAGCCGGTCG
CGGAGGCCATGGATGCGATCGCTGCGGCCGATCTTAGCCAGACGAGCGGGTTCGGCCCATTCGGACCGCA
AGGAATCGGTCAATACACTACATGGCGTGATTTCATATGCGCGATTGCTGATCCCCATGTGTATCACTGG
CAAACTGTGATGGACGACACCGTCAGTGCGTCCGTCGCGCAGGCTCTCGATGAGCTGATGCTTTGGGCCG
AGGACTGCCCCGAAGTCCGGCACCTCGTGCACGCGGATTTCGGCTCCAACAATGTCCTGACGGACAATGG
CCGCATAACAGCGGTCATTGACTGGAGCGAGGCGATGTTCGGGGATTCCCAATACGAGGTCGCCAACATC
TTCTTCTGGAGGCCGTGGTTGGCTTGTATGGAGCAGCAGACGCGCTACTTCGAGCGGAGGCATCCGGAGC
TTGCAGGATCGCCGCGGCTCCGGGCGTATATGCTCCGCATTGGTCTTGACCAACTCTATCAGAGCTTGGT
TGACGGCAATTTCGATGATGCAGCTTGGGCGCAGGGTCGATGCGACGCAATCGTCCGATCCGGAGCCGGG
ACTGTCGGGCGTACACAAATCGCCCGCAGAAGCGCGGCCGTCTGGACCGATGGCTGTGTAGAAGTACTCG
CCGATAGTGGAAACCGACGCCCCAGCACTCGTCCGAGGGCAAAGGAATAGCACGTACTACGAGATTTCGA
TTCCACCGCCGCCTTCTATGAAAGGTTGGGCTTCGGAATCGTTTTCCGGGACGCCGGCTGGATGATCCTC
CAGCGCGGGGATCTCATGCTGGAGTTCTTCGCCCACCCCAACTTGTTTATTGCAGCTTATAATGGTTACA
AATAAAGCAATAGCATCACAAATTTCACAAATAAAGCATTTTTTTCACTGCATTCTAGTTGTGGTTTGTC
CAAACTCATCAATGTATCTTATCATGTCTGTATACCGTCGACCTCTAGCTAGAGCTTGGCGTAATCATGG
TCATAGCTGTTTCCTGTGTGAAATTGTTATCCGCTCACAATTCCACACAACATACGAGCCGGAAGCATAA
AGTGTAAAGCCTGGGGTGCCTAATGAGTGAGCTAACTCACATTAATTGCGTTGCGCTCACTGCCCGCTTT
CCAGTCGGGAAACCTGTCGTGCCAGCTGCATTAATGAATCGGCCAACGCGCGGGGAGAGGCGGTTTGCGT
ATTGGGCGCTCTTCCGCTTCCTCGCTCACTGACTCGCTGCGCTCGGTCGTTCGGCTGCGGCGAGCGGTAT
CAGCTCACTCAAAGGCGGTAATACGGTTATCCACAGAATCAGGGGATAACGCAGGAAAGAACATGTGAGC
AAAAGGCCAGCAAAAGGCCAGGAACCGTAAAAAGGCCGCGTTGCTGGCGTTTTTCCATAGGCTCCGCCCC
CCTGACGAGCATCACAAAAATCGACGCTCAAGTCAGAGGTGGCGAAACCCGACAGGACTATAAAGATACC
AGGCGTTTCCCCCTGGAAGCTCCCTCGTGCGCTCTCCTGTTCCGACCCTGCCGCTTACCGGATACCTGTC
CGCCTTTCTCCCTTCGGGAAGCGTGGCGCTTTCTCATAGCTCACGCTGTAGGTATCTCAGTTCGGTGTAG
GTCGTTCGCTCCAAGCTGGGCTGTGTGCACGAACCCCCCGTTCAGCCCGACCGCTGCGCCTTATCCGGTA
ACTATCGTCTTGAGTCCAACCCGGTAAGACACGACTTATCGCCACTGGCAGCAGCCACTGGTAACAGGAT
TAGCAGAGCGAGGTATGTAGGCGGTGCTACAGAGTTCTTGAAGTGGTGGCCTAACTACGGCTACACTAGA
AGAACAGTATTTGGTATCTGCGCTCTGCTGAAGCCAGTTACCTTCGGAAAAAGAGTTGGTAGCTCTTGAT
CCGGCAAACAAACCACCGCTGGTAGCGGTGGTTTTTTTGTTTGCAAGCAGCAGATTACGCGCAGAAAAAA
AGGATCTCAAGAAGATCCTTTGATCTTTTCTACGGGGTCTGACGCTCAGTGGAACGAAAACTCACGTTAA
GGGATTTTGGTCATGAGATTATCAAAAAGGATCTTCACCTAGATCCTTTTAAATTAAAAATGAAGTTTTA
AATCAATCTAAAGTATATATGAGTAAACTTGGTCTGACAGTTACCAATGCTTAATCAGTGAGGCACCTAT
CTCAGCGATCTGTCTATTTCGTTCATCCATAGTTGCCTGACTCCCCGTCGTGTAGATAACTACGATACGG
GAGGGCTTACCATCTGGCCCCAGTGCTGCAATGATACCGCGAGACCCACGCTCACCGGCTCCAGATTTAT
CAGCAATAAACCAGCCAGCCGGAAGGGCCGAGCGCAGAAGTGGTCCTGCAACTTTATCCGCCTCCATCCA
GTCTATTAATTGTTGCCGGGAAGCTAGAGTAAGTAGTTCGCCAGTTAATAGTTTGCGCAACGTTGTTGCC
ATTGCTACAGGCATCGTGGTGTCACGCTCGTCGTTTGGTATGGCTTCATTCAGCTCCGGTTCCCAACGAT
CAAGGCGAGTTACATGATCCCCCATGTTGTGCAAAAAAGCGGTTAGCTCCTTCGGTCCTCCGATCGTTGT
CAGAAGTAAGTTGGCCGCAGTGTTATCACTCATGGTTATGGCAGCACTGCATAATTCTCTTACTGTCATG
CCATCCGTAAGATGCTTTTCTGTGACTGGTGAGTACTCAACCAAGTCATTCTGAGAATAGTGTATGCGGC
GACCGAGTTGCTCTTGCCCGGCGTCAATACGGGATAATACCGCGCCACATAGCAGAACTTTAAAAGTGCT
CATCATTGGAAAACGTTCTTCGGGGCGAAAACTCTCAAGGATCTTACCGCTGTTGAGATCCAGTTCGATG
TAACCCACTCGTGCACCCAACTGATCTTCAGCATCTTTTACTTTCACCAGCGTTTCTGGGTGAGCAAAAA
CAGGAAGGCAAAATGCCGCAAAAAAGGGAATAAGGGCGACACGGAAATGTTGAATACTCATACTCTTCCT
TTTTCAATATTATTGAAGCATTTATCAGGGTTATTGTCTCATGAGCGGATACATATTTGAATGTATTTAG
AAAAATAAACAAATAGGGGTTCCGCGCACATTTCCCCGAAAAGTGCCACCTGACGTCGACGGATCGGGAG
ATCTCCCGATCCCCTATGGTGCACTCTCAGTACAATCTGCTCTGATGCCGCATAGTTAAGCCAGTATCTG
CTCCCTGCTTGTGTGTTGGAGGTCGCTGAGTAGTGCGCGAGCAAAATTTAAGCTACAACAAGGCAAGGCT
TGACCGACAATTGCATGAAGAATCTGCTTAGGGTTAGGCGTTTTGCGCTGCTTCGTACGGGCCAGATATA
CGCGTTGACATTGATTATTGACTAGTTATTAATAGTAATCAATTACGGGGTCATTAGTTCATAGCCCATA
TATGGAGTTCCGCGTTACATAACTTACGGTAAATGGCCCGCCTGGCTGACCGCCCAACGACCCCCGCCCA
TTGACGTCAATAATGACGTATGTTCCCATAGTAACGCCAATAGGGACTTTCCATTGACGTCAATGGGTGG
AGTATTTACGGTAAACTGCCCACTTGGCAGTACATCAAGTGTATCATATGCCAAGTACGCCCCCTATTGA
CGTCAATGACGGTAAATGGCCCGCCTGGCATTATGCCCAGTACATGACCTTATGGGACTTTCCTACTTGG
CAGTACATCTACGTATTAGTCATCGCTATTACCATGGTGATGCGGTTTTGGCAGTACATCAATGGGCGTG
GATAGCGGTTTGACTCACGGGGATTTCCAAGTCTCCACCCCATTGACGTCAATGGGAGTTTGTTTTGGCA
CCAAAATCAACGGGACTTTCCAAAATGTCGTAACAACTCCGCCCCATTGACGCAAATGGGCGGTAGGCGT
GTACGGTGGGAGGTCTATATAAGCAGAGCTCTCCCTATCAGTGATAGAGATCTCCCTATCAGTGATAGAG
ATCGTCGACGAGCTCGTTTAGTGAACCGTCAGATCGCCTGGAGACGCCATCCACGCTGTTTTGACCTCCA
TAGAAGACACCGGGACCGATCCAGCCTCCGGACTCTAGCGTTTAAACTTAAGCTTCGCCACCATGGGATC
CGGCTCTGTGGTGCTTGTAGGGCGATTGCTGCTCTCTGGTTCTGGGTCCGCCCCAATAACGGCCTACGCC
CAACAGACACGCGGTCTGCTGGGGTGCATTATTACCTCACTTACGGGCAGAGACAAAAACCAGGCTGAGG
GAGAAGTTCAGATTGTTTCAACGGCGGCTCAGACCTTTCTTGCCACCTGTATAAACGGAGTATGCTGGAC
AGTCTACCATGGTGCAGGGACCCGCACAATAGCGAGTCCCAAAGGGCCCGTCATACAGATGTATACTAAC
GTCGATAAGGACCTCGTGGGTTGGCCCGCTCCTCAAGGCACGCGATCCCTCACACCTTGTGCGTGCGGCA
GTTCAGACCTCTATCTGGTGACTCGCCATGCCGACGTAATCCCTGTTCGCCGGAGGGGTGATAGTAGAGG
GAGCTTGCTCAGTCCTAGGCCGATTTCCTATCTCAAGGGCTCAAGCGGCGGCCCATTGCTCTGCCCGGCC
GGCCACGCGGTAGGAATTTTCCGGGCCGCAGTTTGCACACGCGGCGTCGCAAAAGCAGTAGACTTTATAC
CAGTAGAGAACCTTGAAACAACGATGAGGTCCCCTGTATTTACAGATAACAGTTCCCCTCCGGCTGTCAG
CTAGCTCGAGGAGGGCCCGAACAAAAACTCATCTCAGAAGAGGATCTGAATAGCGCCGTCGACCATCATC
ATAATCATCATTGAGTTTAAACCCGCTGATCAGCCTCGACTGTGCCTTCTAGTTGCCAGCCATCTGTTGT
TTGCCCCTCCCCCGTGCCTTCCTTGACCCTGGAAGGTGCCACTCCCACTGTCCTTTCCTAATAAAATGAG
GAAATTGCATCGCATTGTCTGAGTAGGTGTCATTCTATTCTGGGGGGTGGGGTGGGGCAGGACAGCAAGG
GGGAGGATTGGGAAGACAATAGCAGGCATGCTGGGGA
